Addgene plasmid #55236: EBFP2-CathespinB-6
Purpose: Localization: Lysosomes, Excitation: 383, Emission: 448
Depositing lab: Michael Davidson. Depositing organization: Florida State University, Tallahassee. Publication: The combined neurosurgical-thoracic management of superior sulcus tumors. Sundaresan N, Hilaris BS, Martini N. J Clin Oncol. 1987 Nov;5(11):1739-45. 10.1200/JCO.1987.5.11.1739 PubMed 2445929.
Backbone
  Vector backbone: EBFP2
  Backbone size w/o insert (bp): 4750
  Vector type: Mammalian Expression
  Selectable markers: Neomycin (select with G418)
Growth in bacteria
  Bacterial resistance: Kanamycin, 50 μg/mL
  Growth temperature: 37°C
  Growth strain: DH5alpha
  Copy number: High Copy
Gene/Insert
  Gene/Insert name: CathespinB (alt name: NM_022597.2)
  Species: R. norvegicus (rat)
  Promoter: CMV
  Tag / fusion protein: EBFP2 (C terminal on backbone)
  Cloning method: Unknown
  Sequencing primers: 5′ CMV-F; 3′ SV40pA-R
Terms and licenses: Academic/Nonprofit Terms; Industry Terms
Depositor comments: . Excitation = 383; Emission = 448
How to cite: EBFP2-CathespinB-6 was a gift from Michael Davidson (Addgene plasmid # 55236 ; http://n2t.net/addgene:55236 ; RRID:Addgene_55236)
