[The description below was written by a language model from this plasmid's Addgene catalogue record.]
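Description:
EBFP2-CathespinB-6 is a mammalian expression plasmid that produces rat (R. norvegicus) cathepsin B, spelled "CathespinB" in the record, fused to the blue fluorescent protein EBFP2. It is built on an EBFP2 backbone of about 4.75 kb (size without the insert). The plasmid is propagated in E. coli as a high-copy plasmid under kanamycin selection. It also carries a neomycin resistance marker, so transfected mammalian cells can be selected with G418. The record does not name the replication origin or other backbone elements, and no feature table is provided. The cloning method is listed as unknown.

Expression is driven by the CMV promoter, a strong constitutive promoter in most mammalian cell lines. The listed 3′ sequencing primer suggests an SV40 polyadenylation signal downstream of the cassette. EBFP2 sits at the C terminus of the fusion. This leaves the N terminus of cathepsin B free, which is where the signal peptide of a secretory-pathway protease lies. Cathepsin B is a lysosomal cysteine protease, so the fusion is expected to traffic to lysosomes and label them with blue fluorescence. The "-6" in the name may indicate the length of the linker between the two parts, but the record does not say so.

The stated purpose is lysosomal localization, with excitation at 383 nm and emission at 448 nm. The construct therefore serves as an organelle marker for fluorescence imaging of lysosomes in transfected cells. Its blue emission allows it to be combined with green, yellow or red fluorescent reporters in multicolour experiments. The publication linked to the entry concerns an unrelated clinical topic and gives no information about the construct.
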