>Addgene plasmid #55236 | EBFP2-CathespinB-6 | depositor partial sequence | sequence record 85641 | insert sequence
ACGTCAGATCCGCTAGCGCTACCGGACTCAGATCTCGAGCTCAAGCTTCGAATTCCAGGATGTGGTGGTC
CTTGATCCCTCTCTCTTGCCTGCTGGCACTGACCAGTGCCCATGACAAGCCTTCCTTTCACCCACTGTCG
GACGACATGATTAACTATATCAACAAACAGAATACAACATGGCAGGCTGGACGCAACTTCTACAATGTTG
ACATAAGCTATCTGAAGAAGCTGTGTGGAACTGTCCTGGGTGGACCCAAGCTGCCGGAAAGGGTTGGGTT
CAGCGAGGACATAAATCTACCTGAATCCTTTGATGCACGGGAACAGTGGTCCAATTGCCCGACCATCGCA
CAGATCAGAGACCAGGGGTCCTGTGGCTCTTGTTGGGCATTTGGGGCAGTGGAAGCCATGTCTGACCGAA
TCTGCATTCACACCAATGGCCGAGTCAATGTGGAGGTGTCTGCTGAGGACCTGCTTACCTGCTGTGGTAT
CCAGTGTGGGGATGGCTGTAATGGTGGCTATCCCTCTGGAGCATGGAACTTCTGGACTAGAAAAGGCCTG
GTTTCTGGTGGAGTATACAATTCTCATATAGGCTGCTTACCCTACACCATCCCTCCCTGTGAACACCATG
TCAATGGCTCCCGTCCCCCATGCACTGGAGAAGGAGATACTCCCAAGTGCAACAAGATGTGTGAGGCTGG
CTACTCCACATCCTACAAGGAAGATAAGCACTATGGGTACACTTCCTACAGTGTGTCTGACAGCGAGAAG
GAGATCATGGCGGAAATCTACAAAAATGGCCCAGTGGAGGGTGCTTTTACTGTGTTTTCTGACTTCTTGA
CTTACAAATCAGGCGTATACAAGCATGAAGCCGGTGATGTGATGGGAGGCCATGCCATCCGCATTCTGGG
CTGGGGAATAGAGAATGGAGTACCCTACTGGCTGGTAGCAAACTCCTGGAACGTTGACTGGGGTGATAAT
GGTTTCTTTAAAATCCTCAGAGGAGAGAACCACTGTGGAATTGAATCAGAAATCGTGGCTGGAATCCCAC
GCACTCAGGATCCACCGGTCGCCACCATGGTGAGCAAGGGCGAGGAGCTGTTCACCGGGGTGGTGCCCAT
CCTGGTCGAGCTGGACGGCGACGTAAACGGCCACAAGTTCAGCGTGAGGGGCGAGGGCGAGGGCGATGCC
ACCAACGGCAAGCTGACCCTGAAGTTCATCTGCACCACCGGCAAGCTGCCCGTGCCCTGGCCCACCCTCG
TGACCACCCTGAGCCACGGCGTGCAGTGCTTCGCCCGCTACCCCGACCACATGAAGCAGCACGACTTCTT
CAAGTCCGCCATGCCCGAAGGCTACGTCCAGGAGCGCACCATCTTCTTCAAGGACGACGGCACCTACAAG
ACCCGCGCCGAGGTGAAGTTCGAGGGCGACACCCTGGTGAACCGCATCGAGCTGAAGGGCGTCGACTTCA
AGGAGGACGGCAACATCCTGGGGCACAAGCTGGAGTACAACTTCAACAGCCACAACATCTATATCATGGC
CGTCAAGCAGAAGAACGGCATCAAGGTGAACTTCAAGATCCGCCACAACGTGGAGGACGGCAGCGTGCAG
CTCGCCGACCACTACCAGCAGAACACCCCCATCGGCGACGGCCCCGTGCTGCTGCCCGACAGCCACTACC
TGAGCACCCAGTCCGTGCTGAGCAAAGACCCCAACGAGAAGCGCGATCACATGGTCCTGCTGGAGTTCCG
CACCGCCGCCGGGATCACTCTCGGCATGGACGAGCTGTACAAGTAAGCGGCCGCGACTCTAGATCATAAT
CAGCCATACCACAT
