>Addgene plasmid #55236 | EBFP2-CathespinB-6 | addgene partial sequence | sequence record 110740 | EGFP-N 5'-CGTCGCCGTCCAGCTCGACCAG-3'
TCTCGCCCTTGCTCACCATGGTGGCGACCGGTGGATCCTGAGTGCGTGGGATTCCAGCCACGATTTCTGA
TTCAATTCCACAGTGGTTCTCTCCTCTGAGGATTTTAAAGAAACCATTATCACCCCAGTCAACGTTCCAG
GAGTTTGCTACCAGCCAGTAGGGTACTCCATTCTCTATTCCCCAGCCCAGAATGCGGATGGCATGGCCTC
CCATCACATCACCGGCTTCATGCTTGTATACGCCTGATTTGTAAGTCAAGAAGTCAGAAAACACAGTAAA
AGCACCCTCCACTGGGCCATTTTTGTAGATTTCCGCCATGATCTCCTTCTCGCTGTCAGACACACTGTAG
GAAGTGTACCCATAGTGCTTATCTTCCTTGTAGGATGTGGAGTAGCCAGCCTCACACATCTTGTTGCACT
TGGGAGTATCTCCTTCTCCAGTGCATGGGGGACGGGAGCCATTGACATGGTGTTCACAGGGAGGGATGGT
GTAGGGTAAGCAGCCTATATGAGAATTGTATACTCCACCAGAAACCAGGCCTTTTCTAGTCCAGAAGTTC
CATGCTCCAGAGGGATAGCCACCATTACAGCCATCCCCACACTGGATACCACAGCAGGTAAGCAGGTCCT
CAGCAGACACCTCCACATTGACTCGGCCATTGGTGTGAATGCAGATTCGGTCAGACATGGCTTCCACTGC
CCCAAATGCCCAACAAGAGCCACAGGACCCCTGGTCTCTGATCTGTGCGATGGTCGGGCAATTGGACCAC
TGTTCCCGTGCATCAAAGGATTCAGGTAGATTTATGTCCTCGCTGAACCCAACCCTTTCCGGCAGCTTGG
G
